Addgene plasmid #181852: pcDNA3.1(+)-PKAcat(G1A)-mCherry
Purpose: mCherry-tagged PKA catalytic subunit lacking N-terminal myristoylation site; for mammalian expression.
Depositing lab: Jin Zhang. Depositing organization: University of California, San Diego (UCSD). Publication: Phase Separation of a PKA Regulatory Subunit Controls cAMP Compartmentation and Oncogenic Signaling. Zhang JZ, Lu TW, Stolerman LM, Tenner B, Yang JR, Zhang JF, Falcke M, Rangamani P, Taylor SS, Mehta S, Zhang J. Cell. 2020 Sep 17;182(6):1531-1544.e15. doi: 10.1016/j.cell.2020.07.043. Epub 2020 Aug 25. PubMed 32846158.
Backbone
  Vector backbone: pcDNA3.1(+)
  Backbone manufacturer: Invitrogen
  Backbone size w/o insert (bp): 5354
  Total vector size (bp): 7130
  Vector type: Mammalian Expression
  Selectable markers: Bleomycin
Growth in bacteria
  Bacterial resistance: Ampicillin, 100 μg/mL
  Growth temperature: 37°C
  Growth strain: DH5alpha
  Copy number: High Copy
Gene/Insert
  Gene/Insert name: PKAcat-mCherry (alt name: PKACA)
  Species: H. sapiens (human)
  Insert size (bp): 1776
  Mutation: Glycine residue immediately after start site in PKAcat mutated to alanine.
  Entrez Gene: PRKACA (a.k.a. CAFD1, PKACA, PPNAD4)
  Promoter: CMV
  Tag / fusion protein: mCherry (C terminal on insert)
  Cloning method: Restriction Enzyme; 5′ cloning site HindIII (not destroyed); 3′ cloning site XbaI (not destroyed)
  Sequencing primers: 5′ CMV forward; 3′ BGH reverse
Terms and licenses: Academic/Nonprofit Terms; Industry Terms: Not Available to Industry
How to cite: pcDNA3.1(+)-PKAcat(G1A)-mCherry was a gift from Jin Zhang (Addgene plasmid # 181852 ; http://n2t.net/addgene:181852 ; RRID:Addgene_181852)
