[The description below was written by a language model from this plasmid's Addgene catalogue record and pLannotate feature annotations shown in this document.]
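Description:
pcDNA3.1(+)-PKAcat(G1A)-mCherry is a mammalian expression plasmid built on the Invitrogen pcDNA3.1(+) backbone that drives a red-fluorescent fusion of the human PKA catalytic subunit alpha (PRKACA). It is maintained in E. coli as a high-copy plasmid through a ColE1/pUC-type origin and selected with ampicillin via the bla gene. An f1 origin is also present. For selection in mammalian cells the record lists bleomycin, and the feature table agrees: a Sh ble (BleoR) cassette sits behind tandem SV40 early and bacterial EM7 promoters and ends in an SV40 polyadenylation signal. This indicates a Zeocin-type version of the backbone.

The payload lies between the HindIII and XbaI sites. The CMV immediate-early enhancer and promoter drive the PRKACA coding sequence, which is joined through a short linker to a C-terminal mCherry, and the transcript is terminated by the bovine growth hormone polyadenylation signal. A T7 promoter upstream of the insert could allow in vitro transcription. The glycine immediately following the start methionine is changed to alanine, which removes the acceptor residue for N-terminal myristoylation, so the kinase is expressed without that lipid modification.

The construct allows the localisation and behaviour of non-myristoylated PKA catalytic subunit to be imaged in live or fixed cells. The associated publication title concerns phase separation of a PKA regulatory subunit and cAMP compartmentation. The sequenced record is 6,716 nt, somewhat shorter than the catalogue total of 7,130 bp. The short HIV-1 LTR, lacI and second ble fragments in the table are probably annotation artefacts rather than functional elements.
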