Features (pLannotate 1.2.2; 22 found; start..end, strand, type, name):
     28..80      -  misc_feature   bom (fragment): basis of mobility region from pBR322
    235..614     +  enhancer       CMV enhancer: human cytomegalovirus immediate early enhancer
    615..818     +  promoter       CMV promoter: human cytomegalovirus (CMV) immediate early promoter
    814..847     +  LTR            5' LTR (truncated) (fragment): truncated 5' long terminal repeat (LTR) from HIV-1
    863..881     +  promoter       T7 promoter: promoter for bacteriophage T7 RNA polymerase
    917..1969    +  CDS            PRKACA: KAPCA_HUMAN - Also known as PKACA. Experimental evidence at protein level: Swiss-Prot protein existence level 1. [Isoform 2]: Phosphorylates and activates ABL1 in sperm flagellum to promote spermatozoa capacitation. From Homo sapiens (Human).
   1982..2689    +  CDS            mCherry: mCherry is a basic (constitutively fluorescent) red fluorescent protein published in 2004, derived from Discosoma sp.. It is reported to be a very rapidly-maturing monomer with low acid sensitivity.
   2730..2954    +  polyA_signal   bGH poly(A) signal: bovine growth hormone polyadenylation signal
   2958..2979    +  promoter       SV40 promoter (fragment): SV40 enhancer and early promoter
   3000..3428    +  rep_origin     f1 ori (sequence partly withheld): f1 bacteriophage origin of replication; arrow indicates direction of (+) strand synthesis
   3442..3771    +  promoter       SV40 promoter: SV40 enhancer and early promoter
   3819..3866    +  promoter       EM7 promoter: synthetic bacterial promoter&nbsp
   3885..4259    +  CDS            BleoR: antibiotic-binding protein; Sh ble from Streptoalloteichus hindustanus; confers resistance to bleomycin, phleomycin, and Zeocin™
   4269..4394    +  CDS            ble (fragment): BLE_KLEPN - Experimental evidence at protein level: Swiss-Prot protein existence level 1. Binding protein with a strong affinity to the bleomycin family of antibiotics. Binds to CL990; an antimitotic-antibiotic compound. From Klebsiella pneumoniae.
   4389..4510    +  polyA_signal   SV40 poly(A) signal: SV40 polyadenylation signal
   4583..4599    -  protein_bind   lac operator: The lac repressor binds to the lac operator to inhibit transcription in E. coli. This inhibition can be relieved by adding lactose or isopropyl-β-D-thiogalactopyranoside (IPTG). lac repressor encoded by lacI
   4607..4637    -  promoter       lac promoter: promoter for the E. coli lac operon
   4652..4673    -  protein_bind   CAP binding site: CAP binding activates transcription in the presence of cAMP. E. coli catabolite activator protein
   4686..4778    -  CDS            lacI (fragment): lac repressor; lacI; The lac repressor binds to the lac operator to inhibit transcription in E. coli. This inhibition can be relieved by adding lactose or isopropyl-β-D-thiogalactopyranoside (IPTG).
   4961..5549    -  rep_origin     ori: high-copy-number ColE1/pMB1/pBR322/pUC origin of replication
   5720..6580    -  CDS            AmpR: β-lactamase; bla; confers resistance to ampicillin, carbenicillin, and related antibiotics
   6581..6685    -  promoter       AmpR promoter: bla
>Addgene plasmid #181852 | pcDNA3.1(+)-PKAcat(G1A)-mCherry | addgene full sequence | sequence record 364042 | Addgene NGS Result
GACGGATCGGGAGATCTCCCGATCCCCTATGGTGCACTCTCAGTACAATCTGCTCTGATGCCGCATAGTT
AAGCCAGTATCTGCTCCCTGCTTGTGTGTTGGAGGTCGCTGAGTAGTGCGCGAGCAAAATTTAAGCTACA
ACAAGGCAAGGCTTGACCGACAATTGCATGAAGAATCTGCTTAGGGTTAGGCGTTTTGCGCTGCTTCGCG
ATGTACGGGCCAGATATACGCGTTGACATTGATTATTGACTAGTTATTAATAGTAATCAATTACGGGGTC
ATTAGTTCATAGCCCATATATGGAGTTCCGCGTTACATAACTTACGGTAAATGGCCCGCCTGGCTGACCG
CCCAACGACCCCCGCCCATTGACGTCAATAATGACGTATGTTCCCATAGTAACGCCAATAGGGACTTTCC
ATTGACGTCAATGGGTGGAGTATTTACGGTAAACTGCCCACTTGGCAGTACATCAAGTGTATCATATGCC
AAGTACGCCCCCTATTGACGTCAATGACGGTAAATGGCCCGCCTGGCATTATGTCCAGTACATGACCTTA
TGGGACTTTCCTACTTGGCAGTACATCTACGTATTAGTCATCGCTATTACCATGGTGATGCGGTTTTGGC
AGTACATCAATGGGCGTGGATAGCGGTTTGACTCACGGGGATTTCCAAGTCTCCACCCCATTGACGTCAA
TGGGAGTTTGTTTTGGCACCAAAATCAACGGGACTTTCCAAAATGTCGTAACAACTCCGCCCCATTGACG
CAAATGGGCGGTAGGCGTGTACGGTGGGAGGTCTATATAAGCAGAGCTCTCTGGCTAACTAGAGAACCCA
CTGCTTACTGGCTTATCGAAATTAATACGACTCACTATAGGGAGACCCAAGCTGGCTAGCGTTTAAACTT
AAGCTTATGGCCAACGCCGCCGCCGCCAAGAAGGGCAGCGAGCAGGAGAGCGTGAAAGAATTCTTAGCCA
AAGCCAAAGAAGATTTTCTTAAAAAATGGGAAAGTCCCGCTCAGAACACAGCCCACTTGGATCAGTTTGA
ACGAATCAAGACCCTCGGCACGGGCTCCTTCGGGCGGGTGATGCTGGTGAAACACAAGGAGACCGGGAAC
CACTATGCCATGAAGATCCTCGACAAACAGAAGGTGGTGAAACTGAAACAGATCGAACACACCCTGAATG
AAAAGCGCATCCTGCAAGCTGTCAACTTTCCGTTCCTCGTCAAACTCGAGTTCTCCTTCAAGGACAACTC
AAACTTATACATGGTCATGGAGTACGTGCCCGGCGGGGAGATGTTCTCACACCTACGGCGGATCGGAAGG
TTCAGTGAGCCCCATGCCCGTTTCTACGCGGCCAAGATCGTCCTGACCTTTGAGTATCTGCACTCGCTGG
ATCTCATCTACAGGGACCTGAAGCCGGAGAATCTGCTCATTGACCAGCAGGGCTACATTCAGGTGACAGA
CTTCGGTTTCGCCAAGCGCGTGAAGGGCCGCACTTGGACCTTGTGCGGCACCCCTGAGTACCTGGCCCCT
GAGATTATCCTGAGCAAAGGCTACAACAAGGCCGTGGACTGGTGGGCCCTGGGGGTTCTTATCTATGAAA
TGGCCGCTGGCTACCCGCCCTTCTTCGCAGACCAGCCCATCCAGATCTATGAGAAGATCGTCTCTGGGAA
GGTGCGCTTCCCTTCCCACTTCAGCTCTGACTTGAAGGACCTGCTGCGGAACCTCCTGCAGGTAGATCTC
ACCAAGCGCTTTGGGAACCTCAAGAATGGGGTCAACGATATCAAGAACCACAAGTGGTTTGCCACAACTG
ACTGGATTGCCATCTACCAGAGGAAGGTGGAAGCTCCCTTCATACCAAAGTTTAAAGGCCCTGGGGATAC
GAGTAACTTTGACGACTATGAGGAAGAAGAAATCCGGGTCTCCATCAATGAGAAGTGTGGCAAGGAGTTT
TCTGAGTTTGGATCCGGGAGCATGGTGAGCAAGGGCGAGGAGGATAACATGGCCATCATCAAGGAGTTCA
TGCGCTTCAAGGTGCACATGGAGGGCTCCGTGAACGGCCACGAGTTCGAGATCGAGGGCGAGGGCGAGGG
CCGCCCCTACGAGGGCACCCAGACCGCCAAGCTGAAGGTGACCAAGGGTGGCCCCCTGCCCTTCGCCTGG
GACATCCTGTCCCCTCAGTTCATGTACGGCTCCAAGGCCTACGTGAAGCACCCCGCCGACATCCCCGACT
ACTTGAAGCTGTCCTTCCCCGAGGGCTTCAAGTGGGAGCGCGTGATGAACTTCGAGGACGGCGGCGTGGT
GACCGTGACCCAGGACTCCTCCCTGCAGGACGGCGAGTTCATCTACAAGGTGAAGCTGCGCGGCACCAAC
TTCCCCTCCGACGGCCCCGTAATGCAGAAGAAGACCATGGGCTGGGAGGCCTCCTCCGAGCGGATGTACC
CCGAGGACGGCGCCCTGAAGGGCGAGATCAAGCAGAGGCTGAAGCTGAAGGACGGCGGCCACTACGACGC
TGAGGTCAAGACCACCTACAAGGCCAAGAAGCCCGTGCAGCTGCCCGGCGCCTACAACGTCAACATCAAG
TTGGACATCACCTCCCACAACGAGGACTACACCATCGTGGAACAGTACGAACGCGCCGAGGGCCGCCACT
CCACCGGCGGCATGGACGAGCTGTACAAGTAATCTAGAGGGCCCGTTTAAACCCGCTGATCAGCCTCGAC
TGTGCCTTCTAGTTGCCAGCCATCTGTTGTTTGCCCCTCCCCCGTGCCTTCCTTGACCCTGGAAGGTGCC
ACTCCCACTGTCCTTTCCTAATAAAATGAGGAAATTGCATCGCATTGTCTGAGTAGGTGTCATTCTATTC
TGGGGGGTGGGGTGGGGCAGGACAGCAAGGGGGAGGATTGGGAAGACAATAGCAGGCATGCTGGGGATGC
GGTGGGCTCTATGGCTTCTGAGGCGGAAAGAACCAGCTGGGGCTCTAGGGGGTATCCCC
[124 nt withheld, positions 3000-3123]
C
[91 nt withheld, positions 3125-3215]
A
[49 nt withheld, positions 3217-3265]
CCTTTGACGTTGGAGTCCACGTTCTTT
[37 nt withheld, positions 3293-3329]
ACCCTATCTCGGTCTATTCTTTTGATTTATAAGGGATTTTGCCGATTTCGGCCTATTGGTTAAAAAATGA
GCTGATTTAACAAAAATTTAACGCGAATTAATTCTGTGGAATGTGTGTCAGTTAGGGTGTGGAAAGTCCC
CAGGCTCCCCAGCAGGCAGAAGTATGCAAAGCATGCATCTCAATTAGTCAGCAACCAGGTGTGGAAAGTC
CCCAGGCTCCCCAGCAGGCAGAAGTATGCAAAGCATGCATCTCAATTAGTCAGCAACCATAGTCCCGCCC
CTAACTCCGCCCATCCCGCCCCTAACTCCGCCCAGTTCCGCCCATTCTCCGCCCCATGGCTGACTAATTT
TTTTTATTTATGCAGAGGCCGAGGCCGCCTCTGCCTCTGAGCTATTCCAGAAGTAGTGAGGAGGCTTTTT
TGGAGGCCTAGGCTTTTGCAAAAAGCTCCCGGGAGCTTGTATATCCATTTTCGGATCTGATCAGCACGTG
TTGACAATTAATCATCGGCATAGTATATCGGCATAGTATAATACGACAAGGTGAGGAACTAAACCATGGC
CAAGTTGACCAGTGCCGTTCCGGTGCTCACCGCGCGCGACGTCGCCGGAGCGGTCGAGTTCTGGACCGAC
CGGCTCGGGTTCTCCCGGGACTTCGTGGAGGACGACTTCGCCGGTGTGGTCCGGGACGACGTGACCCTGT
TCATCAGCGCGGTCCAGGACCAGGTGGTGCCGGACAACACCCTGGCCTGGGTGTGGGTGCGCGGCCTGGA
CGAGCTGTACGCCGAGTGGTCGGAGGTCGTGTCCACGAACTTCCGGGACGCCTCCGGGCCGGCCATGACC
GAGATCGGCGAGCAGCCGTGGGGGCGGGAGTTCGCCCTGCGCGACCCGGCCGGCAACTGCGTGCACTTCG
TGGCCGAGGAGCAGGACTGACACGTGCTACGAGATTTCGATTCCACCGCCGCCTTCTATGAAAGGTTGGG
CTTCGGAATCGTTTTCCGGGACGCCGGCTGGATGATCCTCCAGCGCGGGGATCTCATGCTGGAGTTCTTC
GCCCACCCCAACTTGTTTATTGCAGCTTATAATGGTTACAAATAAAGCAATAGCATCACAAATTTCACAA
ATAAAGCATTTTTTTCACTGCATTCTAGTTGTGGTTTGTCCAAACTCATCAATGTATCTTATCATGTCTG
TATACCGTCGACCTCTATCTAGAGCTTGGCGTAATCATGGTCATAGCTGTTTCCTGTGTGAAATTGTTAT
CCGCTCACAATTCCACACAACATACGAGCCGGAAGCATAAAGTGTAAAGCCTGGGGTGCCTAATGAGTGA
GCTAACTCACATTAATTGCGTTGCGCTCACTGCCCGCTTTCCAGTCGGGAAACCTGTCGTGCCAGCTGCA
TTAATGAATCGGCCAACGCTCGGGGAGAGGCGGTTTGCGTATTGGGCGCTCTTCCGCTTCCTCGCTCACT
GACTCGCTGCGCTCGGTCGTTCGGCTGCGGCGAGCGGTATCAGCTCACTCAAAGGCGGTAATACGGTTAT
CCACAGAATCAGGGGATAACGCAGGAAAGAACATGTGAGCAAAAGGCCAGCAAAAGGCCAGGAACCGTAA
AAAGGCCGCGTTGCTGGCGTTTTTCCATAGGCTCCGCCCCCCTGACGAGCATCACAAAAATCGACGCTCA
AGTCAGAGGTGGCGAAACCCGACAGGACTATAAAGATACCAGGCGTTTCCCCCTGGAAGCTCCCTCGTGC
GCTCTCCTGTTCCGACCCTGCCGCTTACCGGATACCTGTCCGCCTTTCTCCCTTCGGGAAGCGTGGCGCT
TTCTCATAGCTCACGCTGTAGGTATCTCAGTTCGGTGTAGGTCGTTCGCTCCAAGCTGGGCTGTGTGCAC
GAACCCCCCGTTCAGCCCGACCGCTGCGCCTTATCCGGTAACTATCGTCTTTAGTCCAACCCGGTAAGAC
ACGACTTATCGCCACTGGCAGCAGCCACTGGTAACAGGATTAGCAGAGCGAGGTATGTAGGCGGTGCTAC
AGAGTTCTTGAAGTGGTGGCCTAACTACGGCTACACTAGAAGAACAGTATTTGGTATCTGCGCTCTGCTG
AAGCCAGTTACCTTCGGAAAAAGAGTTGGTAGCTCTTGATCCGGCAAACAAACCACCGCTGGTAGCGGTG
GTTTTTTTGTTTGCAAGCAGCAGATTACGCGCAGAAAAAAAGGATCTCAAGAAGATCCTTTGATCTTTTC
TACGGGGTCTGACGCTCAGTGGAACGAAAACTCACGTTAAGGGATTTTGGTCATGAGATTATCAAAAAGG
ATCTTCACCTAGATCCTTTTAAATTAAAAATGAAGTTTTAAATCAATCTAAAGTATATATGAGTAAACTT
GGTCTGACAGTTACCAATGCTTAATCAGTGAGGCACCTATCTCAGCGATCTGTCTATTTCGTTCATCCAT
AGTTGCCTGACTCCCCGTCGTGTAGATAACTACGATACGGGAGGGCTTACCATCTGGCCCCAGTGCTGCA
ATGATACCGCGAGACCCACGCTCACCGGCTCCAGATTTATCAGCAATAAACCAGCCAGCCGGAAGGGCCG
AGCGCAGAAGTGGTCCTGCAACTTTATCCGCCTCCATCCAGTCTATTAATTGTTGCCGGGAAGCTAGAGT
AAGTAGTTCGCCAGTTAATAGTTTGCGCAACGTTGTTGCCATTGCTACAGGCATCGTGGTGTCACGCTCG
TCGTTTGGTATGGCTTCATTCAGCTCCGGTTCCCAACGATCAAGGCGAGTTACATGATCCCCCATGTTGT
GCAAAAAAGCGGTTAGCTCCTTCGGTCCTCCGATCGTTGTCAGAAGTAAGTTGGCCGCAGTGTTATCACT
CATGGTTATGGCAGCACTGCATAATTCTCTTACTGTCATGCCATCCGTAAGATGCTTTTCTGTGACTGGT
GAGTACTCAACCAAGTCATTCTGAGAATAGTGTATGCGGCGACCGAGTTGCTCTTGCCCGGCGTCAATAC
GGGATAATACCGCGCCACATAGCAGAACTTTAAAAGTGCTCATCATTGGAAAACGTTCTTCGGGGCGAAA
ACTCTCAAGGATCTTACCGCTGTTGAGATCCAGTTCGATGTAACCCACTCGTGCACCCAACTGATCTTCA
GCATCTTTTACTTTCACCAGCGTTTCTGGGTGAGCAAAAACAGGAAGGCAAAATGCCGCAAAAAAGGGAA
TAAGGGCGACACGGAAATGTTGAATACTCATACTCTTCCTTTTTCAATATTATTGAAGCATTTATCAGGG
TTATTGTCTCATGAGCGGATACATATTTGAATGTATTTAGAAAAATAAACAAATAGGGGTTCCGCGCACA
TTTCCCCGAAAAGTGCCACCTGACGTC
